Addgene plasmid #194486: pAS163
Purpose: synMR Cassette
Depositing lab: Ahmad Khalil. Depositing organization: Boston University Main Campus. Publication: A Toolkit for Precise, Multigene Control in Saccharomyces cerevisiae. Sanford A, Kiriakov S, Khalil AS. ACS Synth Biol. 2022 Nov 11. doi: 10.1021/acssynbio.2c00423. PubMed 36367334.
Backbone
  Vector backbone: pYKT095
  Backbone size w/o insert (bp): 1870
  Total vector size (bp): 5369
  Vector type: Synthetic Biology
Growth in bacteria
  Bacterial resistance: Ampicillin, 100 μg/mL
  Growth temperature: 37°C
  Growth strain: DH5alpha
  Copy number: High Copy
Gene/Insert
  Gene/Insert name: synMR Cassette
  Species: Synthetic
  Insert size (bp): 3499
  Cloning method: Restriction Enzyme; 5′ cloning site BsaI (destroyed during cloning); 3′ cloning site BsaI (destroyed during cloning)
  Sequencing primers: 5′ GAGCCTATGGAAAAACGCCA; 3′ GATTATCAAAAAGGATCTTCACCTAG
Terms and licenses: Academic/Nonprofit Terms; Industry Terms: Not Available to Industry
How to cite: pAS163 was a gift from Ahmad Khalil (Addgene plasmid # 194486 ; http://n2t.net/addgene:194486 ; RRID:Addgene_194486)
