[The description below was written by a language model from this plasmid's Addgene catalogue record and pLannotate feature annotations shown in this document.]
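Description:
pAS163 is a 5,369 bp synthetic-biology plasmid from a toolkit for precise, multigene control in Saccharomyces cerevisiae. It carries a roughly 3.5 kb "synMR Cassette" in the small pYKT095 backbone. The insert was assembled through BsaI sites that were destroyed during cloning, consistent with Golden Gate-style modular assembly. In E. coli the plasmid is maintained at high copy from a ColE1/pUC-type origin and selected with ampicillin through the AmpR β-lactamase gene and its own promoter. The feature table shows no yeast origin of replication, centromere or auxotrophic marker. The plasmid therefore appears to be a bacterially propagated cassette vector, and the record does not say how it is delivered to or maintained in yeast.

The cassette is a single yeast transcription unit driven by the constitutive TEF1 promoter and closed by the ADH1 terminator. The annotated coding segments lie in one orientation between these elements. They are a zinc-finger DNA-binding region (matched as a fragment to ZFHD1), a region homologous to the mineralocorticoid receptor NR3C2, and a fragment of the yeast stress-responsive transcription factor MSN2. This arrangement, together with the name synMR, suggests a synthetic hormone-responsive transcription factor. In such a design the receptor portion would confer ligand control, the zinc fingers would target a cognate synthetic promoter, and the MSN2 segment would probably supply activation function, though the record does not define these roles explicitly. The best database match for the receptor is the sheep protein, but the record lists the insert only as synthetic. A short MRL1 fragment upstream of the promoter and a tiny PGK poly(A) hit within the coding region are of unclear significance and may be annotation artefacts.
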