Features (pLannotate 1.2.2; 10 found; start..end, strand, type, name):
    173..322     +  CDS            MRL1 (fragment): MRL1_YEAST - Experimental evidence at protein level: Swiss-Prot protein existence level 1. Sorting receptor involved in the transport of vacuolar enzymes from the Golgi complex to the vacuole. Involved in the delivery and maturation of PEP4 (vacuolar proteinase A) and PRB1 (vacuolar proteinase B). From Saccharomyces cerevisiae (strain ATCC 204508 / S288c) (Baker's yeast).
    484..891     +  promoter       TEF1 promoter: S. cerevisiae TEF1; promoter for EF-1α
    935..1106    +  CDS            ZFHD1 (DNA binding domain) (fragment): composite human DNA-binding domain composed of domains from the transcription factors Zif268 and Oct-1 (Pomerantz et al., 1995)
   1302..1318    -  polyA_signal   PGK poly(A) signal (fragment): mouse phosphoglycerate kinase 1 polyadenylation signal
   1394..2167    +  CDS            NR3C2: MCR_SHEEP - Also known as MLR. Experimental evidence at transcript level: Swiss-Prot protein existence level 2. Receptor for both mineralocorticoids (MC) such as aldosterone and glucocorticoids (GC) such as corticosterone or cortisol. Binds to mineralocorticoid response elements (MRE) and transactivates target genes. The effect of MC is to increase ion and water transport and thus raise extracellular fluid volume and blood pressure and lower potassium levels (By similarity). From Ovis aries (Sheep).
   2198..3079    +  CDS            MSN2 (fragment): MSN2_YEAST - Experimental evidence at protein level: Swiss-Prot protein existence level 1. Positive transcriptional factor that acts as a component of the stress responsive system. Recognizes and binds to the stress response element (STRE) which is involved in the response to various forms of stress (heat, oxidative, osmotic, etc.). Involved in the regulation of the CTT1, DDR2, HSP12 genes. May be regulated via WHI2- PSR1 complex phosphatase activity. From Saccharomyces cerevisiae (strain ATCC 204508 / S288c) (Baker's yeast).
   3108..3295    +  terminator     ADH1 terminator: S. cerevisiae ADH1; transcription terminator for the S. cerevisiae alcohol dehydrogenase 1 (ADH1) gene
   3612..4472    -  CDS            AmpR: β-lactamase; bla; confers resistance to ampicillin, carbenicillin, and related antibiotics
   4473..4577    -  promoter       AmpR promoter: bla
   4680..5268    +  rep_origin     ori: high-copy-number ColE1/pMB1/pBR322/pUC origin of replication
>Addgene plasmid #194486 | pAS163 | addgene full sequence | sequence record 381840 | Addgene NGS Result
GGCCGCCCCTGAATTCGCATCTAGAACGGGGTCATCACGGCTCATCATGCGCCAAACAAATGTGTGCAAT
ACACGCTCGGATGACTGCATGATGACCGCACTGACTGGGGACAGCAGATCCACCTAAGCCTGTGAGAGAA
GCAGACACCCGACAGATCAAGGCAGTTACGTCTCACCAAACCAGATGTCAACACAGCTACAACGCCTTGC
CAACAGGGAGTTCTTCAGAGACATGGAGGCTCAAAACGAAATTATTGACAGCCTAGACATCAATAGTCAT
ACAACAGAAAGCGACCACCCAACTTTGGCTGATAATAGCGTATAAACAATGCATACTTTGTACGTTCAAA
ATACAATGCAGTAGATATATTTATGCATATTACATATAATACATATCACATAGGAAGCAACAGGCGCGTT
GGACTTTTAATTTTCGAGGACCGCGAATCCTTACATCACACCCAATCCCCCACAAGTGATCCCCCACACA
CCATAGCTTCAAAATGTTTCTACTCCTTTTTTACTCTTCCAGATTTTCTCGGACTCCGCGCATCGCCGTA
CCACTTCAAAACACCCAAGCACAGCATACTAAATTTCCCCTCTTTCTTCCTCTAGGGTGTCGTTAATTAC
CCGTACTAAAGGTTTGGAAAAGAAAAAAGACACCGCCTCGTTTCTTTTTCTTCGTCGAAAAAGGCAATAA
AAATTTTTATCACGTTTCTTTTTCTTGAAAATTTTTTTTTTTGATTTTTTTCTCTTTCGATGACCTCCCA
TTGATATTTAAGTTAATAAACGGTCATCAATTTCTCAAGTTTCAGTTTCATTTTTCTTGTTCTATTACAA
CTTTTTTTACTTCTTGCTCATTAGAAAGAAAGCATAGCAATCTAATCTAAGTTTTAATTACAAAAGATCT
ATGCTCGAGAAAAAAATGGGTACCCGCCCATATGCTTGCCCTGTCGAGTCCTGCGATCGCCGCTTTTCTC
GCTCGGATGAGCTTACCCGCCATATCCGCATCCATACCGGTCAGAAGCCCTTCCAGTGTCGAATCTGCAT
GCGTAACTTCAGTCGTAGTGACCACCTTACCACCCACATCCGCACCCACACAGGCGAGAAGCCTTTTGCC
TGTGACATTTGTGGGAGGAAGTTTGCCAGGAGTGATGAACGCAAGAGGCATACCAAAATCCATACAGGTG
GAGATGGTGCTGGATTGATTGATATCGATAATTTAGGAGCACGAAAGTCAAAGAAGTTGGGAAAGTTAAA
AGGGATTCACGAGGAGCAGCCACAGCAGCAGCAGCCCCCACCCCCACCCCCACCCCCGCAAAGCCCAGAG
GAAGGGACAACGTACATCGCTCCTGCAAAAGAACCCTCGGTCAACACAGCACTGGTTCCTCAGCTCTCCA
CAATCTCACGAGCGCTCACACCTTCCCCCGTTATGGTCCTTGAAAACATTGAACCTGAAATTGTATATGC
AGGCTATGACAGCTCAAAACCAGATACAGCCGAAAATCTGCTCTCCACGCTCAACCGCTTAGCAGGCAAA
CAGATGATCCAAGTCGTGAAGTGGGCAAAGGTACTTCCAGGATTTAAAAACTTGCCTCTTGAGGACCAAA
TTACCCTAATCCGGTATTCTTGGATGTGTCTATCATCATTTGCCTTGAGCTGGAGATCGTACAAACATAC
GAACAGCCAATTTCTCTATTTTGCACCAGACCTAGTCTTTAATGAAGAGAAGATGCATCAGTCTGCCATG
TATGAACTATGCCAGGGGATGCACCAAATCAGCCTTCAGTTCGTTCGACTGCAGCTCACCTTTGAAGAAT
ACACCATCATGAAAGTTTTGCTGCTACTAAGCACAATTCCAAAGGATGGCCTCAAAAGCCAGGCTGCATT
TGAAGAAATGAGGACAAATTACATCAAAGAACTGAGGAAGATGGTAACTAAGTGTCCCAACAATTCTGGG
CAGAGCTGGCAGAGGTTCTACCAACTGACCAAGCTGCTGGACTCCATGCATGACCTGGTGAGCGACCTGC
TGGAATTCTGCTTCTACACCTTCCGAGAGTCCCATGCGCTGAAGGTAGAGTTCCCCGCAATGCTGGTGGA
GATCATCAGCGACCAGCTGCCCAAGGTGGAGTCGGGGAACGCCAAGCCGCTCTACTTCCACCGGAAGGGC
GACGGAGCAGGCTTAATAAATGCTAGCATGACGGTCGACCATGATTTCAATAGCGAAGATATTTTATTCC
CCATAGAAAGCATGAGTAGTATACAATACGTGGAGAATAATAACCCAAATAATATTAACAACGATGTTAT
CCCGTATTCTCTAGATATCAAAAACACTGTCTTAGATAGTGCGGATCTCAATGACATTCAAAATCAAGAA
ACTTCACTGAATTTGGGGCTTCCTCCACTATCTTTCGACTCTCCACTGCCCGTAACGGAAACGATACCAT
CCACTACCGATAACAGCTTGCATTTGAAAGCTGATAGCAACAAAAATCGCGATGCAAGAACTATTGAAAA
TGATAGTGAAATTAAGAGTACTAATAATGCTAGTGGCTCTGGGGCAAATCAATACACAACTCTTACTTCA
CCTTATCCTATGAACGACATTTTGTACAACATGAACAATCCGTTACAATCACCGTCACCTTCATCGGTAC
CTCAAAATCCGACTATAAATCCTCCCATAAATACAGCAAGTAACGAAACTAATTTATCGCCTCAAACTTC
AAATGGTAATGAAACTCTTATATCTCCACGAGCCCAACAACATACGTCCATTAAAGATAATCGTCTGTCC
TTACCTAATGGTGCTAATTCGAATCTTTTCATTGACACTAACCCAAACAATTTGAACGAAAAACTAAGAA
ATCAATTGAACTCAGATACAAATTCATATTCTAACTCCATTTCTAATTCAAACTCCAATTCTACGGGTAA
TTTAAATTCCAGTTATTTTAATTCACTGAACATAGACTCCATGCTAGATGATTACGTTTCTAGTGATCTC
TTATTGAATGATGATGATGATGACACTAATTTATCACGCCGAAGATTTAGCGACGTTATAACAAACCAAG
AGCTCTAAGGGCCCATCCTAACTCGAGGCGAATTTCTTATGATTTATGATTTTTATTATTAAATAAGTTA
TAAAAAAAATAAGTGTATACAAATTTTAAAGTGACTCTTAGGTTTTAAAACGAAAATTCTTATTCTTGAG
TAACTCTTTCCTGTAGGTCAGGTTGCTTTCTCAGGTATAGCATGAGGTCGCTCTTATTGACCACACCTCT
ACCGGCATGCCGAGCAAATGCCTGCAAATCGCTCCCCATTTCGCTGAGCATGAGACGGAAATCTGCTCGT
CAGTGGTGCTCACACTGACGAATCATGTACAGATCATACCGATGACTGCCTGGCGACTCACAACTAAGCA
AGACAGCCGGAACCAGCGCCGGCGAACACCACTGCATATATGGCATATCACAACAGTCCAACTAGTGCAC
TGCAGTACAGCGGCCGCGATTATCAAAAAGGATCTTCACCTAGATCCTTTTAAATTAAAAATGAAGTTTT
AAATCAATCTAAAGTATATATGAGTAAACTTGGTCTGACAGTTACCAATGCTTAATCAGTGAGGCACCTA
TCTCAGCGATCTGTCTATTTCGTTCATCCATAGTTGCCTGACTCCCCGTCGTGTAGATAACTACGATACG
GGAGGGCTTACCATCTGGCCCCAGTGCTGCAATGATACCGCGGGACCCACGCTCACCGGCTCCAGATTTA
TCAGCAATAAACCAGCCAGCCGGAAGGGCCGAGCGCAGAAGTGGTCCTGCAACTTTATCCGCCTCCATCC
AGTCTATTAATTGTTGCCGGGAAGCTAGAGTAAGTAGTTCGCCAGTTAATAGTTTGCGCAACGTTGTTGC
CATTGCTACAGGCATCGTGGTGTCACGCTCGTCGTTTGGTATGGCTTCATTCAGCTCCGGTTCCCAACGA
TCAAGGCGAGTTACATGATCCCCCATGTTGTGCAAAAAAGCGGTTAGCTCCTTCGGTCCTCCGATCGTTG
TCAGAAGTAAGTTGGCCGCAGTGTTATCACTCATGGTTATGGCAGCACTGCATAATTCTCTTACTGTCAT
GCCATCCGTAAGATGCTTTTCTGTGACTGGTGAGTACTCAACCAAGTCATTCTGAGAATAGTGTATGCGG
CGACCGAGTTGCTCTTGCCCGGCGTCAATACGGGATAATACCGCGCCACATAGCAGAACTTTAAAAGTGC
TCATCATTGGAAAACGTTCTTCGGGGCGAAAACTCTCAAGGATCTTACCGCTGTTGAGATCCAGTTCGAT
GTAACCCACTCGTGCACCCAACTGATCTTCAGCATCTTTTACTTTCACCAGCGTTTCTGGGTGAGCAAAA
ACAGGAAGGCAAAATGCCGCAAAAAAGGGAATAAGGGCGACACGGAAATGTTGAATACTCATACTCTTCC
TTTTTCAATATTATTGAAGCATTTATCAGGGTTATTGTCTCATGAGCGGATACATATTTGAATGTATTTA
GAAAAATAAACAAATAGGGGTTCCGCGCACATTTCCCCGAAAAGTGCCACCTGTCATGACCAAAATCCCT
TAACGTGAGTTTTCGTTCCACTGAGCGTCAGACCCCGTAGAAAAGATCAAAGGATCTTCTTGAGATCCTT
TTTTTCTGCGCGTAATCTGCTGCTTGCAAACAAAAAAACCACCGCTACCAGCGGTGGTTTGTTTGCCGGA
TCAAGAGCTACCAACTCTTTTTCCGAAGGTAACTGGCTTCAGCAGAGCGCAGATACCAAATACTGTTCTT
CTAGTGTAGCCGTAGTTAGGCCACCACTTCAAGAACTCTGTAGCACCGCCTACATACCTCGCTCTGCTAA
TCCTGTTACCAGTGGCTGCTGCCAGTGGCGATAAGTCGTGTCTTACCGGGTTGGACTCAAGACGATAGTT
ACCGGATAAGGCGCAGCGGTCGGGCTGAACGGGGGGTTCGTGCACACAGCCCAGCTTGGAGCGAACGACC
TACACCGAACTGAGATACCTACAGCGTGAGCTATGAGAAAGCGCCACGCTTCCCGAAGGGAGAAAGGCGG
ACAGGTATCCGGTAAGCGGCAGGGTCGGAACAGGAGAGCGCACGAGGGAGCTTCCAGGGGGAAACGCCTG
GTATCTTTATAGTCCTGTCGGGTTTCGCCACCTCTGACTTGAGCGTCGATTTTTGTGATGCTCGTCAGGG
GGGCGGAGCCTATGGAAAAACGCCAGCAACGCGGCCTTTTTACGGTTCCTGGCCTTTTGCTGGCCTTTTG
CTCACATGTTCTTTCCTGCGTTATCCCCTGATTCTGTGGATAACCGTGC
